>Addgene plasmid #215937 | AA145 | addgene full sequence | sequence record 431395 | Addgene NGS Result
TCGCGCGTTTCGGTGATGACGGTGAAAACCTCTGACACATGCAGCTCCCGGAGACGGTCACAGCTTGTCT
GTAAGCGGATGCCGGGAGCAGACAAGCCCGTCAGGGCGCGTCAGCGGGTGTTGGCGGGTGTCGGGGCTGG
CTTAACTATGCGGCATCAGAGCAGATTGTACTGAGAGTGCACCATATGCGGTGTGAAATACCGCACAGAT
GCGTAAGGAGAAAATACCGCATCAGGCGCCATTCGCCATTCAGGCTGCGCAACTGTTGGGAAGGGCGATC
GGTGCGGGCCTCTTCGCTATTACGCCAGCTGGCGAAAGGGGGATGTGCTGCAAGGCGATTAAGTTGGGTA
ACGCCAGGGTTTTCCCAGTCACGACGTTGTAAAACGACGGCCAGAGAATTCGAGCTCGGTACCTCGCGAA
TACATCTAGATGAAGACGTCAGAGAGGGCCTATTTCCCATGATTCCTTCATATTTGCATATACGATACAA
GGCTGTTAGAGAGATAATTAGAATTAATTTGACTGTAAACACAAAGATATTAGTACAAAATACGTGACGT
AGAAAGTAATAATTTCTTGGGTAGTTTGCAGTTTTAAAATTATGTTTTAAAATGGACTATCATATGCTTA
CCGTAACTTGAAAGTATTTCGATTTCTTGGCTTTATATATCTTGTGGAAAGGACGAAACACCGGAGACGC
TTTTTTCGTCTCAGTTTAAGAGCTATGCTGGAAACAGCATAGCAAGTTTAAATAAGGCTAGTCCGTTATC
AACTTGAAAAAGTGGCACCGAGTCGGTGCTTTTTTGAACACGCGTCTTCATCGGATCCCGGGCCCGTCGA
CTGCAGAGGCCTGCATGCAAGCTTGGTGTAATCATGGTCATAGCTGTTTCCTGTGTGAAATTGTTATCCG
CTCACAATTCCACACAACATACGAGCCGGAAGCATAAAGTGTAAAGCCTGGGGTGCCTAATGAGTGAGCT
AACTCACATTAATTGCGTTGCGCTCACTGCCCGCTTTCCAGTCGGGAAACCTGTCGTGCCAGCTGCATTA
ATGAATCGGCCAACGCGCGGGGAGAGGCGGTTTGCGTATTGGGCGCTCTTCCGCTTCCTCGCTCACTGAC
TCGCTGCGCTCGGTCGTTCGGCTGCGGCGAGCGGTATCAGCTCACTCAAAGGCGGTAATACGGTTATCCA
CAGAATCAGGGGATAACGCAGGAAAGAACATGTGAGCAAAAGGCCAGCAAAAGGCCAGGAACCGTAAAAA
GGCCGCGTTGCTGGCGTTTTTCCATAGGCTCCGCCCCCCTGACGAGCATCACAAAAATCGACGCTCAAGT
CAGAGGTGGCGAAACCCGACAGGACTATAAAGATACCAGGCGTTTCCCCCTGGAAGCTCCCTCGTGCGCT
CTCCTGTTCCGACCCTGCCGCTTACCGGATACCTGTCCGCCTTTCTCCCTTCGGGAAGCGTGGCGCTTTC
TCATAGCTCACGCTGTAGGTATCTCAGTTCGGTGTAGGTCGTTCGCTCCAAGCTGGGCTGTGTGCACGAA
CCCCCCGTTCAGCCCGACCGCTGCGCCTTATCCGGTAACTATCGTCTTGAGTCCAACCCGGTAAGACACG
ACTTATCGCCACTGGCAGCAGCCACTGGTAACAGGATTAGCAGAGCGAGGTATGTAGGCGGTGCTACAGA
GTTCTTGAAGTGGTGGCCTAACTACGGCTACACTAGAAGAACAGTATTTGGTATCTGCGCTCTGCTGAAG
CCAGTTACCTTCGGAAAAAGAGTTGGTAGCTCTTGATCCGGCAAACAAACCACCGCTGGTAGCGGTGGTT
TTTTTGTTTGCAAGCAGCAGATTACGCGCAGAAAAAAAGGATCTCAAGAAGATCCTTTGATCTTTTCTAC
GGGGTCTGACGCTCAGTGGAACGAAAACTCACGTTAAGGGATTTTGGTCATGAGATTATCAAAAAGGATC
TTCACCTAGATCCTTTTAAATTAAAAATGAAGTTTTAAATCAAGCCCAATCTGAATAATGTTACAACCAA
TTAACCAATTCTGATTAGAAAAACTCATCGAGCATCAAATGAAACTGCAATTTATTCATATCAGGATTAT
CAATACCATATTTTTGAAAAAGCCGTTTCTGTAATGAAGGAGAAAACTCACCGAGGCAGTTCCATAGGAT
GGCAAGATCCTGGTATCGGTCTGCGATTCCGACTCGTCCAACATCAATACAACCTATTAATTTCCCCTCG
TCAAAAATAAGGTTATCAAGTGAGAAATCACCATGAGTGACGACTGAATCCGGTGAGAATGGCAAAAGTT
TATGCATTTCTTTCCAGACTTGTTCAACAGGCCAGCCATTACGCTCGTCATCAAAATCACTCGCATCAAC
CAAACCGTTATTCATTCGTGATTGCGCCTGAGCGAGACGAAATACGCGATCGCTGTTAAAAGGACAATTA
CAAACAGGAATCGAATGCAACCGGCGCAGGAACACTGCCAGCGCATCAACAATATTTTCACCTGAATCAG
GATATTCTTCTAATACCTGGAATGCTGTTTTTCCGGGGATCGCAGTGGTGAGTAACCATGCATCATCAGG
AGTACGGATAAAATGCTTGATGGTCGGAAGAGGCATAAATTCCGTCAGCCAGTTTAGTCTGACCATCTCA
TCTGTAACATCATTGGCAACGCTACCTTTGCCATGTTTCAGAAACAACTCTGGCGCATCGGGCTTCCCAT
ACAAGCGATAGATTGTCGCACCTGATTGCCCGACATTATCGCGAGCCCATTTATACCCATATAAATCAGC
ATCCATGTTGGAATTTAATCGCGGCCTCGACGTTTCCCGTTGAATATGGCTCATAACACCCCTTGTATTA
CTGTTTATGTAAGCAGACAGTTTTATTGTTCATGATGATATATTTTTATCTTGTGCAATGTAACATCAGA
GATTTTGAGACACGGGCCAGAGCTGCA
Features (pLannotate 1.2.2; 11 found; start..end, strand, type, name):
    137..236     +  misc_feature   bom (fragment): basis of mobility region from pBR322
    242..399     -  CDS            lacZα (fragment): LacZα fragment of β-galactosidase; lacZ fragment
    444..684     +  promoter       U6 promoter: RNA polymerase III promoter for human U6 snRNA
    732..799     +  misc_RNA       tracrRNA (fragment): trans-activating CRISPR RNA for the Streptococcus pyogenes CRISPR/Cas9 system
    901..917     -  protein_bind   lac operator: The lac repressor binds to the lac operator to inhibit transcription in E. coli. This inhibition can be relieved by adding lactose or isopropyl-β-D-thiogalactopyranoside (IPTG). lac repressor encoded by lacI
    925..955     -  promoter       lac promoter: promoter for the E. coli lac operon
    970..991     -  protein_bind   CAP binding site: CAP binding activates transcription in the presence of cAMP. E. coli catabolite activator protein
   1004..1096    -  CDS            lacI (fragment): lac repressor; lacI; The lac repressor binds to the lac operator to inhibit transcription in E. coli. This inhibition can be relieved by adding lactose or isopropyl-β-D-thiogalactopyranoside (IPTG).
   1279..1867    -  rep_origin     ori: high-copy-number ColE1/pMB1/pBR322/pUC origin of replication
   2045..2854    -  CDS            KanR: aminoglycoside phosphotransferase; aph(3')-Ia; confers resistance to kanamycin in bacteria or G418 (Geneticin®) in eukaryotes
   2961..35      +  CDS            rop (fragment) (across the origin): Rop protein, which maintains plasmids at low copy number; rop
