[The description below was written by a language model from this plasmid's Addgene catalogue record and pLannotate feature annotations shown in this document.]
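Description:
AA145 is a small (about 3 kb) "fragment" plasmid from the Fragmid modular CRISPR vector assembly toolkit, built on the pUC57-Kan cloning backbone. It is not a finished expression vector but a donor of one module, the guide cassette, intended to be combined with other fragments into a complete destination vector. In E. coli it is maintained through a high-copy ColE1/pUC-type origin and selected with kanamycin through the aph(3')-Ia aminoglycoside phosphotransferase gene. The remaining annotated elements (partial lacZα, lac promoter, lac operator and CAP site, and short fragments of lacI, rop and bom) are remnants of the pUC-derived backbone flanking the cloning site and play no role in the payload.

The insert consists of a human U6 promoter, an RNA polymerase III promoter commonly used to drive small RNA expression in mammalian cells, followed by two BsmBI recognition sites and then a Streptococcus pyogenes Cas9 tracrRNA scaffold. BsmBI is a Type IIS enzyme, so this arrangement presumably lets a spacer oligonucleotide or a guide library be inserted between promoter and scaffold, yielding a complete single guide RNA transcribed from U6. The scaffold is the "Chen F+E" variant, a modified design generally understood to improve guide expression and Cas9 loading, and the depositor flags it as the preferred tracrRNA option. This modification probably explains why automated annotation matches the scaffold only as a tracrRNA fragment. The record does not give the enzyme or overhangs used to release the module during assembly. It is typically used for building custom SpCas9-based guide expression vectors when testing CRISPR technologies.
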