Addgene plasmid #215937: AA145
Purpose: Fragmid fragment: (guide cassette) guide expression; Chen F+E trRNA (preferred)
Depositing lab: John Doench. Depositing organization: Broad Institute. Publication: Modular vector assembly enables rapid assessment of emerging CRISPR technologies. McGee AV, Liu YV, Griffith AL, Szegletes ZM, Wen B, Kraus C, Miller NW, Steger RJ, Escude Velasco B, Bosch JA, Zirin JD, Viswanatha R, Sontheimer EJ, Goodale A, Greene MA, Green TM, Doench JG. Cell Genom. 2024 Mar 13;4(3):100519. doi: 10.1016/j.xgen.2024.100519. PubMed 38484704.
Backbone
  Vector backbone: pUC57-Kan
  Vector type: CRISPR ; Fragment
Growth in bacteria
  Bacterial resistance: Kanamycin, 50 μg/mL
  Growth temperature: 37°C
  Growth strain: DH5alpha
  Copy number: Unknown
Gene/Insert
  Gene/Insert name: U6_v1; BsmBI_v0; BsmBI_v1; trRNA_v4 [Sp]
  Species: Streptococcus pyogenes
  Cloning method: Unknown
Resource information
  A portion of this plasmid was derived from a plasmid made by: Genscript ID: U1899GF290-4
Terms and licenses: Academic/Nonprofit Terms; Industry Terms: Not Available to Industry
Depositor comments: Please visit https://www.biorxiv.org/content/10.1101/2023.10.25.564061v1 for bioRxiv preprint.
How to cite: AA145 was a gift from John Doench (Addgene plasmid # 215937 ; http://n2t.net/addgene:215937 ; RRID:Addgene_215937)
